>Addgene plasmid #191624 | pXD70LacZ8.1-Pcadh-LacZ | addgene full sequence | sequence record 375789 | Addgene NGS Result
CCGCCAAGCTTGCTGGGGCTTTTCTTTTTCAAATAAAACGAAAGGCTCAGTCGAAAGACTGGGCCTTTCG
TTTTATCTGTTGTTTGTCGGTGAACGCTCTCTACTAGAGGAGCTCATGCCGGCGGCACCTCGCTAACGGA
TTCACCACTCCAAGAATTGGAGCCAATCAATTCTTGCGGAGAACTGTGAATGCGCAAACCAACCCTTGGC
AGAACATATCCATCGCGTCCGCCATCTCCAGCAGCCGCACGCGGCGCATCTCGGGCCGCGTTGCTGGCGT
TTTTCCATAGGCTCCGCCCCCCTGACGAGCATCACAAAAATCGACGCTCAAGTCAGAGGTGGCGAAACCC
GACAGGACTATAAAGATACCAGGCGTTTCCCCCTGGAAGCTCCCTCGTGCGCTCTCCTGTTCCGACCCTG
CCGCTTACCGGATACCTGTCCGCCTTTCTCCCTTCGGGAAGCGTGGCGCTTTCTCATAGCTCACGCTGTA
GGTATCTCAGTTCGGTGTAGGTCGTTCGCTCCAAGCTGGGCTGTGTGCACGAACCCCCCGTTCAGCCCGA
CCGCTGCGCCTTATCCGGTAACTATCGTCTTGAGTCCAACCCGGTAAGACACGACTTATCGCCACTGGCA
GCAGCCACTGGTAACAGGATTAGCAGAGCGAGGTATGTAGGCGGTGCTACAGAGTTCTTGAAGTGGTGGC
CTAACTACGGCTACACTAGAAGGACAGTATTTGGTATCTGCGCTCTGCTGAAGCCAGTTACCTTCGGAAA
AAGAGTTGGTAGCTCTTGATCCGGCAAACAAACCACCGCTGGTAGCGGTGGTTTTTTTGTTTGCAAGCAG
CAGATTACGCGCAGAAAAAAAGGATCTCAAGAAGATCCTTTGATCTTTTCTACGGGGTCTGACGCTCAGT
GGAACGAAAACTCACGTTAAGGGATTTTGGTCATGAGATTATCAAAAAGGATCTTCACCTAGATCCTTTT
AAATTAAAAATGAAGTTTTAAATCAATCTAAAGTATATATGAGTAAACTTGGTCTGACAGTTACCAATGC
TTAATCAGTGAGGCACCTATCTCAGCGATCTGTCTATTTCGTTCATCCATAGTTGCCTGACTCCCCGTCG
TGTAGATAACTACGATACGGGAGGGCTTACCATCTGGCCCCAGTGCTGCAATGATACCGCGAGACCCACG
CTCACCGGCTCCAGATTTATCAGCAATAAACCAGCCAGCCGGAAGGGCCGAGCGCAGAAGTGGTCCTGCA
ACTTTATCCGCCTCCATCCAGTCTATTAATTGTTGCCGGGAAGCTAGAGTAAGTAGTTCGCCAGTTAATA
GTTTGCGCAACGTTGTTGCCATTGCTGCAGGCATCGTGGTGTCACGCTCGTCGTTTGGTATGGCTTCATT
CAGCTCCGGTTCCCAACGATCAAGGCGAGTTACATGATCCCCCATGTTGTGCAAAAAAGCGGTTAGCTCC
TTCGGTCCTCCGATCGTTGTCAGAAGTAAGTTGGCCGCAGTGTTATCACTCATGGTTATGGCAGCACTGC
ATAATTCTCTTACTGTCATGCCATCCGTAAGATGCTTTTCTGTGACTGGTGAGTACTCAACCAAGTCATT
CTGAGAATAGTGTATGCGGCGACCGAGTTGCTCTTGCCCGGCGTCAACACGGGATAATACCGCGCCACAT
AGCAGAACTTTAAAAGTGCTCATCATTGGAAAACGTTCTTCGGGGCGAAAACTCTCAAGGATCTTACCGC
TGTTGAGATCCAGTTCGATGTAACCCACTCGTGCACCCAACTGATCTTCAGCATCTTTTACTTTCACCAG
CGTTTCTGGGTGAGCAAAAACAGGAAGGCAAAATGCCGCAAAAAAGGGAATAAGGGCGACACGGAAATGT
TGAATACTCATACTCTTCCTTTTTCAATATTATTGAAGCATTTATCAGGGTTATTGTCTCATGAGCGGAT
ACATATTTGAATGTATTTAGAAAAATAAACAAATAGGGGTTCCGCGCACATTTCCCCGAAAAGTGCCACC
TGACGTCTAAGAAACCATTATTATCATGACATTAACCTATAAAAATAGGCGTATCACGAGGCCCTTTCGT
CTTCAAGGCGAAAAAACCCCGCCGAAGCGGGGTTTTTTGCGAAATATAATGACCCTCTTGATAACCCAAG
AGGGCATTTTTTAGGAACGGTTATTTGATTATTAATCCGGCGGCAACTGAAACGATTCGGATCCTGTATT
ACTATTCTGAATTCGCGGCCGCTTCTAGATGCGGACCCCCTTTTACTCACATCCCCATGGCGATAAGGCT
CGTTCGAGCATTGTCGTCAGTATAGCAATTCGCCGATACCGCGGCGGCGGGCGGATGGCGAAATACCACT
CTCGGTGGTAGGTCTTTCATGAGCTCGATAGTAGGGTTTCTGACCTGGTTGAACAGAGTTCGCATCAGCG
GTGGGGTGCTCAACTCGCGCTCGATCTGCATCATGGTTCGCACGGACGCTTGGTCCGGCCCGCTCGTTGG
AGTGCGGGTGAAAAGGGAACCGGCAGAGGAGGAGCTATGACCATGATTACGGATTCACTGGCCGTCGTTT
TACAACGTCGTGACTGGGAAAACCCTGGCGTTACCCAACTTAATCGCCTTGCAGCACATCCCCCTTTCGC
CAGCTGGCGTAATAGCGAAGAGGCCCGCACCGATCGCCCTTCCCAACAGTTGCGCAGCCTGAATGGCGAA
TGGCGCTTTGCCTGGTTTCCGGCACCAGAAGCGGTGCCGGAAAGCTGGCTGGAGTGCGATCTTCCTGAGG
CCGATACTGTCGTCGTCCCCTCAAACTGGCAGATGCACGGTTACGATGCGCCCATCTACACCAACGTGAC
CTATCCCATTACGGTCAATCCGCCGTTTGTTCCCACGGAGAATCCGACGGGTTGTTACTCGCTCACATTT
AATGTTGATGAAAGCTGGCTACAGGAAGGCCAGACGCGAATTATTTTTGATGGCGTTAACTCGGCGTTTC
ATCTGTGGTGCAACGGGCGCTGGGTCGGTTACGGCCAGGACAGTCGTTTGCCGTCTGAATTTGACCTGAG
CGCATTTTTACGCGCCGGAGAAAACCGCCTCGCGGTGATGGTGCTGCGCTGGAGTGACGGCAGTTATCTG
GAAGATCAGGATATGTGGCGGATGAGCGGCATTTTCCGTGACGTCTCGTTGCTGCATAAACCGACTACAC
AAATCAGCGATTTCCATGTTGCCACTCGCTTTAATGATGATTTCAGCCGCGCTGTACTGGAGGCTGAAGT
TCAGATGTGCGGCGAGTTGCGTGACTACCTACGGGTAACAGTTTCTTTATGGCAGGGTGAAACGCAGGTC
GCCAGCGGCACCGCGCCTTTCGGCGGTGAAATTATCGATGAGCGTGGTGGTTATGCCGATCGCGTCACAC
TACGTCTGAACGTCGAAAACCCGAAACTGTGGAGCGCCGAAATCCCGAATCTCTATCGTGCGGTGGTTGA
ACTGCACACCGCCGACGGCACGCTGATTGAAGCAGAAGCCTGCGATGTCGGTTTCCGCGAGGTGCGGATT
GAAAATGGTCTGCTGCTGCTGAACGGCAAGCCGTTGCTGATTCGAGGCGTTAACCGTCACGAGCATCATC
CTCTGCATGGTCAGGTCATGGATGAGCAGACGATGGTGCAGGATATCCTGCTGATGAAGCAGAACAACTT
TAACGCCGTGCGCTGTTCGCATTATCCGAACCATCCGCTGTGGTACACGCTGTGCGACCGCTACGGCCTG
TATGTGGTGGATGAAGCCAATATTGAAACCCACGGCATGGTGCCAATGAATCGTCTGACCGATGATCCGC
GCTGGCTACCGGCGATGAGCGAACGCGTAACGCGAATGGTGCAGCGCGATCGTAATCACCCGAGTGTGAT
CATCTGGTCGCTGGGGAATGAATCAGGCCACGGCGCTAATCACGACGCGCTGTATCGCTGGATCAAATCT
GTCGATCCTTCCCGCCCGGTGCAGTATGAAGGCGGCGGAGCCGACACCACGGCCACCGATATTATTTGCC
CGATGTACGCGCGCGTGGATGAAGACCAGCCCTTCCCGGCTGTGCCGAAATGGTCCATCAAAAAATGGCT
TTCGCTACCTGGAGAGACGCGCCCGCTGATCCTTTGCGAATACGCCCACGCGATGGGTAACAGTCTTGGC
GGTTTCGCTAAATACTGGCAGGCGTTTCGTCAGTATCCCCGTTTACAGGGCGGCTTCGTCTGGGACTGGG
TGGATCAGTCGCTGATTAAATATGATGAAAACGGCAACCCGTGGTCGGCTTACGGCGGTGATTTTGGCGA
TACGCCGAACGATCGCCAGTTCTGTATGAACGGTCTGGTCTTTGCCGACCGCACGCCGCATCCAGCGCTG
ACGGAAGCAAAACACCAGCAGCAGTTTTTCCAGTTCCGTTTATCCGGGCAAACCATCGAAGTGACCAGCG
AATACCTGTTCCGTCATAGCGATAACGAGCTCCTGCACTGGATGGTGGCGCTGGATGGTAAGCCGCTGGC
AAGCGGTGAAGTGCCTCTGGATGTCGCTCCACAAGGTAAACAGTTGATTGAACTGCCTGAACTACCGCAG
CCGGAGAGCGCCGGGCAACTCTGGCTCACAGTACGCGTAGTGCAACCGAACGCGACCGCATGGTCAGAAG
CCGGGCACATCAGCGCCTGGCAGCAGTGGCGTCTGGCGGAAAACCTCAGTGTGACGCTCCCCGCCGCGTC
CCACGCCATCCCGCATCTGACCACCAGCGAAATGGATTTTTGCATCGAGCTGGGTAATAAGCGTTGGCAA
TTTAACCGCCAGTCAGGCTTTCTTTCACAGATGTGGATTGGCGATAAAAAACAACTGCTGACGCCGCTGC
GCGATCAGTTCACCCGTGCACCGCTGGATAACGACATTGGCGTAAGTGAAGCGACCCGCATTGACCCTAA
CGCCTGGGTCGAACGCTGGAAGGCGGCGGGCCATTACCAGGCCGAAGCAGCGTTGTTGCAGTGCACGGCA
GATACACTTGCTGATGCGGTGCTGATTACGACCGCTCACGCGTGGCAGCATCAGGGGAAAACCTTATTTA
TCAGCCGGAAAACCTACCGGATTGATGGTAGTGGTCAAATGGCGATTACCGTTGATGTTGAAGTGGCGAG
CGATACACCGCATCCGGCGCGGATTGGCCTGAACTGCCAGCTGGCGCAGGTAGCAGAGCGGGTAAACTGG
CTCGGATTAGGGCCGCAAGAAAACTATCCCGACCGCCTTACTGCCGCCTGTTTTGACCGCTGGGATCTGC
CATTGTCAGACATGTATACCCCGTACGTCTTCCCGAGCGAAAACGGTCTGCGCTGCGGGACGCGCGAATT
GAATTATGGCCCACACCAGTGGCGCGGCGACTTCCAGTTCAACATCAGCCGCTACAGTCAACAGCAACTG
ATGGAAACCAGCCATCGCCATCTGCTGCACGCGGAAGAAGGCACATGGCTGAATATCGACGGTTTCCATA
TGGGGATTGGTGGCGACGACTCCTGGAGCCCGTCAGTATCGGCGGAATTCCAGCTGAGCGCCGGTCGCTA
CCATTACCAGTTGGTCTGGTGTCAAAAATAAACTAGTCGACTCACACTGGCTCACCTTCGGGTGGGCCTT
TCTGCGTTTATATACTAGAGAGAGAATATAAAAAGCCAGATTATTAATCCGGCTTTTTTATTATTTAATT
CCTGTTATAAAAAAAGGATCAATTTTGAACTCTCTCCCAAAGTTGATCCCTTAACGATCTAAAACAATTC
ATCCAGTAAAATATAATATTTTATTTTCTCCCAATCAGGCTTGATCCCCAGTAAGTCAAAAAATAGCTCG
ACATACTGTTCTTCCCCGATATCCTCCCTGATCGACCGGACGCAGAAGGCAATGTCATACCACTTGTCCG
CCCTGCCGCTTCTCCCAAGATCAATAAAGCCACTTACTTTGCCATCTTTCACAAAGATGTTGCTGTCTCC
CAGGTCGCCGTGGGAAAAGACAAGTTCCTCTTCGGGCTTTTCCGTCTTTAAAAAATCATACAGCTCGCGC
GGATCTTTAAATGGAGTGTCTTCTTCCCAGTTTTCGCAATCCACATCGGCCAGATCGTTATTCAGTAAGT
AATCCAATTCGGCTAAGCGGCTGTCTAAGCTATTCGTATAGGGACAATCCGATATGTCGATGGAGTGAAA
GAGCCTGATGCACTCCGCATACAGCTCGATAATCTTTTCAGGGCTTTGTTCATCTTCATACTCTTCCGAG
CAAAGGACGCCATCGGCCTCACTCATGAGCAGATTGCTCCAGCCATCATGCCGTTCAAAGTGCAGGACCT
TTGGAACAGGCAGCTTTCCTTCCAGCCATAGCATCATGTCCTTTTCCCGTTCCACATCATAGGTGGTCCC
TTTATACCGGCTGTCCGTCATTTTTAAATATAGGTTTTCATTTTCTCCCACCAGCTTATATACCTTAGCA
GGAGACATTCCTTCCGTATCTTTTACGCAGCGGTATTTTTCGATCAGTTTTTTCAATTCCGGTGATATTC
TCATTTTAGCCATTTATTATTTCCTTCCTCTTTTCTACAGTATTTAAAGATACCCCAAGAAGCTAATTAT
AACAAGACGAACTCCAATTCACTGTTCCTTGCATTCTAAAACCTTAAATACCAGAAAACAGCTTTTTCAA
AGTTGTTTTCAAAGTTGGCGTATAACATAGTATCGACGGAGCCGATTTTGAAACCACAATTATGATAGAA
TTTACAAGCTATAAGGTTATTGTCCTGGGTTTCAAGCATTAGTCCATGCAAGTTTTTATGCTTTGCCCAT
TCTATAGATATATTGATAAGAAGACTGGAATGCCCGCTCCGCCGGGATTATTCGAAAGCGCATCGTCCAA
GCGAGACCGTCTGCATTCGGAAATCTCGGCCGGTTCGCGCCGAGGAAGCCCATCTGGCTGCATCCCAAAT
CGACACACAACGCACGGAGGCCCCGGCGATCGCCGGGGCCTCCGAATCATGCGCATCGTGGAAGCGAAGC
TCCGCAAAAAACCCCGCTTCAGCGGGGTTTTTTCGCGTCGCACCTCCTTGTCGTGTATTACAGGTACTAC
TATAACACATCATCTAGCCCGCCCGCGATACGTCCTCTGCGGTGCAGCGTGGTCGCGGTTCCACGCATCC
GCCGCCCGCTGCGCATCGCGCAGCACGTCATTAAGGCTCTGTTGCCTTGGCTGTTCCCTGCGCATCAGAT
ATTCGAGCGGGCGCGATATTCGACTTCTAAGCTCTTCCACTTTGATTCGCATTCCCGCAACTCCTGCTCT
GATGCGGCTCGCGAGTCCATCGCACTTAACAACGATGTTATCGAGGATTGCGCCGCGCTCAGCTTTTCCC
GCAGCTTCCCAGCCCCGAACCTCGGTAGCGATGGGTTGAAGCTCTCCAATGTCTCGCGCAACTCCGTCCG
CTCGTTGCCGAAGACACTCCAATCGGTCTTGCTCATCTTCGATATCGAGCTTCACGTCCTCGAGCTGGCT
GTCAAGCTCGGCAAGGTCACCCTCCTTGTCGGCAATCTCGGTAACAAGCTCTGCCTTACGCGTTTCGGCA
TCATTCAGTAAAGCGGCGGCTTCTTCCCTAGCCGCCGCGACGATTCGCGCCGCTTCGTCCTTCGCAGGTT
CAACCACGGCCTTATCGACCGCACAGCGTACCTTGTCGATATCCACGGACTTGTCCGTGTATACACGCTG
CGCCCGCGTCTCCTCGTCAAGCTCGATTGCAGGGCGGTAGCCCATGCGCCCCTCTAGGTAATCCCCAAGC
TCCTTGTGCATGCTCCGGTAGAAGCTGCGGGGGCACATCTGCTTGTAGTTGAACCGTCCATCTAGGATGG
GCGTGAACGGCACGTGCATGTGGTCGCGGGCGGGCGTGCCATCCTTCAACACCTCGTCCTTGTGGACGTA
CCCGCCCATCATGTTCTCGATGCCGAACTTCTTCGACAGGTACCAGTACGTGAGACGGAAGAACCTGTCC
TCATCGCCCTTGCGCACATTGTCGGGAAGCGTCACAACAACGTCAGCCATAACGACCGCATCCTTGCGCG
TGGCACGCTTCCCTGCGGCCTTCTGGGCCTCGTTCACGCGCTCGATGCGGCTCTCCACCGTGCCCCAGTT
CGGCTCGCCATCGCGCGGCTCCACGCGCCCCACAACGAGCTTGCCGTCCTTGTTCGTGTAGTGGCCGACC
ACCAAGTCGTTCTTGATGCGCTCGGGGTCGATGTTGTCGCGCTCCAGGCTGCTGCGGTCGCGGCGGTAGT
GGGCAAGCATGTGCCCGACCGATGGAGCCTTGTATTTCGCGATGTGAGCCATGGAAACCTCCGAACCGTA
CAGACTTAATCGACTAAAGTCTAGCACGTTAGACCTTAGCTACGCTAAGGACGTGGCAGGGCCAGCCCTG
CACCCGCTCGGGCGTTCCCCCCGAGACCCCCCAGCCCTTGCCCGTTCGCGGCTTCGCTCACGGCCCTCGG
GCCATCGGCGCGAGCGCCGAACGGAGGGACTTCGCCCCTCCGAACCACCCCTCAATCTACCTGCGGTTCG
GCACACGGCACACGGCACTATTAGGGGGGCCGTCGTAGTGGCCCCCCTGTGGTCATTTGTCATTTGTCAT
TTGTCACATTATTTTTCGGACACATTATTTTTCGGACGTAGTTAGCGAAAAATAATGAGCCGCCCGATTC
TGCAGGTCTCATCCAGTCGAGACACGGGCAAGGAAAGGGTCGATGGAGCAGAGCGTCCATCGACCCTTAA
TCAAGTCTGGTCTATTCGGTTGGCCGTCGCGTCAATTCCGCAATCCGTGAACGAGTCGGCTTAGATCTGC
GCGAGCGCAGACCACGCCGCCCCGTAGTCACGCATTGCTGCATTGACCCGACTACTCTTTGGCACCTGAC
TGTTCCACGCACTTGCGCTTACGTTCGGCGTTCAGATAGTTCCCGCGACAATAGCGCTCGAGAATCGAGT
TGTACCCCACGATGATTTCGCGGTACTGCTCGGGAAACTCCCTCAGCGCCGCAGCCGTGAAATCGTTGAT
GGTCTCGAACCTCTCGCACATGATGAAGCCGACCAACTCGAAGAGCATGTCCTGCTTGTCCTTAGTCGAG
AGCTGTTCGAGCTGACCAATGTCGAAGTTGTTTCCCTCGATGCGTGCTTCGACCGGATACAGCTCCTTGC
CCTTCTTGCGACAGGAAGCCGTGTCGTGAATCAGATAGTCATACGCATGCCTGATGTTGTTGATTGGCTC
GGCTGACGAACAGCACTTCTTGCCGTCCGCGCTCAATCGGTTCAAGACGTTGATGATTGCCTTGCGTGTC
GTGTTGCCGCCCCAGACAACAATGACGTGCGCATGCGTCTTGCGCTGCTTGCTCTTCTGGTCATGGTCTA
TGTCGTGAACCGCATAAGCGAAAGGCACTTGAAGAATGTCGTCTATCTCGTCCTGCCAGTCATCGCGCAT
GTTCTCTGGGTAGCAGATGCCCTCCCAGAGCTTCACCTTCGTCTCGCCAGCGTTTGCCGCCATGCTATAA
TCTCCTTGTCTCGAATGCCCCTGCTG
Features (pLannotate 1.2.2; 9 found; start..end, strand, type, name):
     30..101     +  terminator     rrnB T1 terminator: transcription terminator T1 from the E. coli rrnB gene
    282..870     -  rep_origin     ori: high-copy-number ColE1/pMB1/pBR322/pUC origin of replication
   1041..1901    -  CDS            AmpR: β-lactamase; bla; confers resistance to ampicillin, carbenicillin, and related antibiotics
   1902..2006    -  promoter       AmpR promoter: bla
   2249..2268    +  misc_feature   BioBrick prefix: BioBrick prefix for parts that start with "ATG"
   2557..5628    +  CDS            lacZ: BGAL_ECOLI - Experimental evidence at protein level: Swiss-Prot protein existence level 1. From Escherichia coli (strain K12).
   5649..5676    +  terminator     T7Te terminator: phage T7 early transcription terminator
   5799..6593    -  CDS            KanR: aminoglycoside phosphotransferase; aphA-3; confers resistance to kanamycin
   6689..6904    -  CDS            satA (fragment): STA_BACSU - Also known as yyaR. Experimental evidence at protein level: Swiss-Prot protein existence level 1. Involved in resistance to streptothricin, a broad-spectrum antibiotic produced by streptomycetes. Detoxifies streptothricin via acetylation of the beta amino group of the first beta-lysyl moiety of streptothricin. From Bacillus subtilis (strain 168).
