[The description below was written by a language model from this plasmid's Addgene catalogue record and pLannotate feature annotations shown in this document.]
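Description:
pXD70LacZ8.1-Pcadh-LacZ is a 9.6 kb E. coli–Eggerthella lenta shuttle plasmid built on the pXD69m2 backbone and catalogued as a bacterial expression vector. In E. coli it replicates from a high-copy ColE1/pUC-type origin and is selected with ampicillin (β-lactamase under its own bla promoter) together with kanamycin. The kanamycin marker is an aphA-3 aminoglycoside phosphotransferase, and the record names kanamycin resistance as the shuttle plasmid's marker, which suggests it is the one used in E. lenta. A short fragment resembling a streptothricin acetyltransferase gene lies next to KanR. It is most likely a remnant carried along with the resistance cassette rather than a working marker. The automated annotation leaves roughly the last 2.7 kb of the sequence unlabelled. The functions that allow replication in E. lenta may lie there, but the record does not identify them.

The payload is a transcriptional reporter in which full-length E. coli lacZ, encoding β-galactosidase, is placed under Pcadh, the promoter of the catechin dehydroxylase gene. The promoter itself is not annotated. It presumably lies in the unannotated stretch between a BioBrick prefix scar and the start of the lacZ coding sequence. A phage T7 early terminator (T7Te) follows lacZ, and an rrnB T1 terminator sits elsewhere on the backbone, which helps insulate the reporter from read-through transcription. β-Galactosidase activity therefore reports on Pcadh activity. This makes the plasmid suited to studying how the catechin dehydroxylase promoter is regulated in this human gut bacterium, consistent with the associated work on genetic tools and transcriptional regulators in E. lenta.
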