Addgene plasmid #191624: pXD70LacZ8.1-Pcadh-LacZ
Purpose: E. coli - Eggerthella lenta shuttle plasmid (KanR), Pcadh catechin dehydroxylase promoter-lacZ
Depositing lab: Emily Balskus. Depositing organization: Harvard University. Publication: Genetic manipulation of the human gut bacterium Eggerthella lenta reveals a widespread family of transcriptional regulators. Dong X, Guthrie BGH, Alexander M, Noecker C, Ramirez L, Glasser NR, Turnbaugh PJ, Balskus EP. Nat Commun. 2022 Dec 9;13(1):7624. doi: 10.1038/s41467-022-33576-3. PubMed 36494336.
Backbone
  Vector backbone: pXD69m2
  Vector type: Bacterial Expression
Growth in bacteria
  Bacterial resistance: Ampicillin and Kanamycin, 100 & 50 μg/mL
  Growth temperature: 37°C
  Growth strain: DH5alpha
  Copy number: High Copy
Gene/Insert
  Gene/Insert name: lacZ
  Species: E. coli
Terms and licenses: Academic/Nonprofit Terms; Industry Terms: Not Available to Industry
How to cite: pXD70LacZ8.1-Pcadh-LacZ was a gift from Emily Balskus (Addgene plasmid # 191624 ; http://n2t.net/addgene:191624 ; RRID:Addgene_191624)
